>Addgene plasmid #191943 | pcDNA3.1-HA-Bax-mito | addgene full sequence | sequence record 379566 | Addgene NGS Result
TGACTAATTTTTTTTATTTATGCAGAGGCCGAGGCCGCCTCGGCCTCTGAGCTATTCCAGAAGTAGTGAG
GAGGCTTTTTTGGAGGCCTAGGCTTTTGCAAAGATCGATCAAGAGACAGGATGAGGATCGTTTCGCATGA
TTGAACAAGATGGATTGCACGCAGGTTCTCCGGCCGCTTGGGTGGAGAGGCTATTCGGCTATGACTGGGC
ACAACAGACAATCGGCTGCTCTGATGCCGCCGTGTTCCGGCTGTCAGCGCAGGGGCGCCCGGTTCTTTTT
GTCAAGACCGACCTGTCCGGTGCCCTGAATGAACTGCAAGACGAGGCAGCGCGGCTATCGTGGCTGGCCA
CGACGGGCGTTCCTTGCGCAGCTGTGCTCGACGTTGTCACTGAAGCGGGAAGGGACTGGCTGCTATTGGG
CGAAGTGCCGGGGCAGGATCTCCTGTCATCTCACCTTGCTCCTGCCGAGAAAGTATCCATCATGGCTGAT
GCAATGCGGCGGCTGCATACGCTTGATCCGGCTACCTGCCCATTCGACCACCAAGCGAAACATCGCATCG
AGCGAGCACGTACTCGGATGGAAGCCGGTCTTGTCGATCAGGATGATCTGGACGAAGAGCATCAGGGGCT
CGCGCCAGCCGAACTGTTCGCCAGGCTCAAGGCGAGCATGCCCGACGGCGAGGATCTCGTCGTGACCCAT
GGCGATGCCTGCTTGCCGAATATCATGGTGGAAAATGGCCGCTTTTCTGGATTCATCGACTGTGGCCGGC
TGGGTGTGGCGGACCGCTATCAGGACATAGCGTTGGCTACCCGTGATATTGCTGAAGAGCTTGGCGGCGA
ATGGGCTGACCGCTTCCTCGTGCTTTACGGTATCGCCGCTCCCGATTCGCAGCGCATCGCCTTCTATCGC
CTTCTTGACGAGTTCTTCTGAGCGGGACTCTGGGGTTCGAAATGACCGACCAAGCGACGCCCAACCTGCC
ATCACGAGATTTCGATTCCACCGCCGCCTTCTATGAAAGGTTGGGCTTCGGAATCGTTTTCCGGGACGCC
GGCTGGATGATCCTCCAGCGCGGGGATCTCATGCTGGAGTTCTTCGCCCACCCTAGGGGGAGGCTAACTG
AAACACGGAAGGAGACAATACCGGAAGGAACCCGCGCTATGACGGCAATAAAAAGACAGAATAAAACGCA
CGGTGTTGGGTCGTTTGTTCATAAACGCGGGGTTCGGTCCCAGGGCTGGCACTCTGTCGATACCCCACCG
AGACCCCATTGGGGCCAATACGCCCGCGTTTCTTCCTTTTCCCCACCCCACCCCCCAAGTTCGGGTGAAG
GCCCAGGGCTCGCAGCCAACGTCGGGGCGGCAGGCCCTGCCATAGCCTCAGGTTACTCATATATACTTTA
GATTGATTTAAAACTTCATTTTTAATTTAAAAGGATCTAGGTGAAGATCCTTTTTGATAATCTCATGACC
AAAATCCCTTAACGTGAGTTTTCGTTCCACTGAGCGTCAGACCCCGTAGAAAAGATCAAAGGATCTTCTT
GAGATCCTTTTTTTCTGCGCGTAATCTGCTGCTTGCAAACAAAAAAACCACCGCTACCAGCGGTGGTTTG
TTTGCCGGATCAAGAGCTACCAACTCTTTTTCCGAAGGTAACTGGCTTCAGCAGAGCGCAGATACCAAAT
ACTGTTCTTCTAGTGTAGCCGTAGTTAGGCCACCACTTCAAGAACTCTGTAGCACCGCCTACATACCTCG
CTCTGCTAATCCTGTTACCAGTGGCTGCTGCCAGTGGCGATAAGTCGTGTCTTACCGGGTTGGACTCAAG
ACGATAGTTACCGGATAAGGCGCAGCGGTCGGGCTGAACGGGGGGTTCGTGCACACAGCCCAGCTTGGAG
CGAACGACCTACACCGAACTGAGATACCTACAGCGTGAGCTATGAGAAAGCGCCACGCTTCCCGAAGGGA
GAAAGGCGGACAGGTATCCGGTAAGCGGCAGGGTCGGAACAGGAGAGCGCACGAGGGAGCTTCCAGGGGG
AAACGCCTGGTATCTTTATAGTCCTGTCGGGTTTCGCCACCTCTGACTTGAGCGTCGATTTTTGTGATGC
TCGTCAGGGGGGCGGAGCCTATGGAAAAACGCCAGCAACGCGGCCTTTTTACGGTTCCTGGCCTTTTGCT
GGCCTTTTGCTCACATGTTCTTTCCTGCGTTATCCCCTGATTCTGTGGATAACCGTATTACCGCCATGCA
TTAGTTATTAATAGTAATCAATTACGGGGTCATTAGTTCATAGCCCATATATGGAGTTCCGCGTTACATA
ACTTACGGTAAATGGCCCGCCTGGCTGACCGCCCAACGACCCCCGCCCATTGACGTCAATAATGACGTAT
GTTCCCATAGTAACGCCAATAGGGACTTTCCATTGACGTCAATGGGTGGAGTATTTACGGTAAACTGCCC
ACTTGGCAGTACATCAAGTGTATCATATGCCAAGTACGCCCCCTATTGACGTCAATGACGGTAAATGGCC
CGCCTGGCATTATGCCCAGTACATGACCTTATGGGACTTTCCTACTTGGCAGTACATCTACGTATTAGTC
ATCGCTATTACCATGGTGATGCGGTTTTGGCAGTACATCAATGGGCGTGGATAGCGGTTTGACTCACGGG
GATTTCCAAGTCTCCACCCCATTGACGTCAATGGGAGTTTGTTTTGGCACCAAAATCAACGGGACTTTCC
AAAATGTCGTAACAACTCCGCCCCATTGACGCAAATGGGCGGTAGGCGTGTACGGTGGGAGGTCTATATA
AGCAGAGCTGGTTTAGTGAACCGTCAGATCCGCTAGCATGTCCGTCCTGACGCCGCTGCTGCTGCGGGGC
TTGACAGGCTCGGCCCGGCGGCTCCCAGTGCCGCGCGCCAAGATCCATTCGTTGGGGGATCAATTCGCCA
CCATGGCATACCCATACGACGTCCCAGACTACGCTATGGACGGGTCCGGGGAGCAGCTTGGGAGCGGCGG
GCCCACCAGCTCTGAACAGATCATGAAGACAGGGGCCTTTTTGCTACAGGGTTTCATCCAGGATCGAGCA
GGGAGGATGGCTGGGGAGACACCTGAGCTGACCTTGGAGCAGCCGCCCCAGGATGCGTCCACCAAGAAGC
TGAGCGAGTGTCTCCGGCGAATTGGAGATGAACTGGACAGCAATATGGAGCTGCAGAGGATGATTGCTGA
CGTGGACACGGACTCCCCCCGAGAGGTCTTCTTCCGGGTGGCAGCTGACATGTTTGCTGATGGCAACTTC
AACTGGGGCCGCGTGGTTGCCCTCTTCTACTTTGCTAGCAAACTGGTGCTCAAGGCCCTGTGCACTAAAG
TGCCCGAGCTGATCAGAACCATCATGGGCTGGACACTGGACTTCCTCCGTGAGCGGCTGCTTGTCTGGAT
CCAAGACCAGGGTGGCTGGGAAGGCCTCCTCTCCTACTTCGGGACCCCCACATGGCAGACAGTGACCATC
TTTGTGGCTGGAGTCCTCACCGCCTCGCTCACCATCTGGAAGAAGATGGGCTGAGAATAAGCCGAATTGA
TCCACCGGTCGCCACCATGGTGAGCAAGGGCGAGGAGCTGTTCACCGGGGTGGTGCCCATCCTGGTCGAG
CTGGACGGCGACGTAAACGGCCACAAGTTCAGCGTGTCCGGCGAGGGCGAGGGCGATGCCACCTACGGCA
AGCTGACCCTGAAGTTCATCTGCACCACCGGCAAGCTGCCCGTGCCCTGGCCCACCCTCGTGACCACCCT
GACCTGGGGCGTGCAGTGCTTCAGCCGCTACCCCGACCACATGAAGCAGCACGACTTCTTCAAGTCCGCC
ATGCCCGAAGGCTACGTCCAGGAGCGCACCATCTTCTTCAAGGACGACGGCAACTACAAGACCCGCGCCG
AGGTGAAGTTCGAGGGCGACACCCTGGTGAACCGCATCGAGCTGAAGGGCATCGACTTCAAGGAGGACGG
CAACATCCTGGGGCACAAGCTGGAGTACAACTACATCAGCCACAACGTCTATATCACCGCCGACAAGCAG
AAGAACGGCATCAAGGCCAACTTCAAGATCCGCCACAACATCGAGGACGGCAGCGTGCAGCTCGCCGACC
ACTACCAGCAGAACACCCCCATCGGCGACGGCCCCGTGCTGCTGCCCGACAACCACTACCTGAGCACCCA
GTCCGCCCTGAGCAAAGACCCCAACGAGAAGCGCGATCACATGGTCCTGCTGGAGTTCGTGACCGCCGCC
GGGATCACTCTCGGCATGGACGAGCTGTACAAGTAAAGCGGCCGCGACTCTAGATCATAATCAGCCATAC
CACATTTGTAGAGGTTTTACTTGCTTTAAAAAACCTCCCACACCTCCCCCTGAACCTGAAACATAAAATG
AATGCAATTGTTGTTGTTAACTTGTTTATTGCAGCTTATAATGGTTACAAATAAAGCAATAGCATCACAA
ATTTCACAAATAAAGCATTTTTTTCACTGCATTCTAGTTGTGGTTTGTCCAAACTCATCAATGTATCTTA
AGGCGTAAATTGTAAGCGTTAATATTTTGTTAAAATTCGCGTTAAATTTTTGTTAAATCAGCTCATTTTT
TAACCAATAGGCCGAAATCGGCAAAATCCCTTATAAATCAAAAGAATAGACCGAGATAGGGT
[37 nt withheld, positions 4683-4719]
AAAGAACGTGGACTCCAACGTCAAAGG
[49 nt withheld, positions 4747-4795]
T
[91 nt withheld, positions 4797-4887]
G
[124 nt withheld, positions 4889-5012]
CAGGTGGCACTTTTCGGGGAAATGTGCGCGGAACCCCTATTTGTTTATTTTTCTAAATACATTCAAATAT
GTATCCGCTCATGAGACAATAACCCTGATAAATGCTTCAATAATATTGAAAAAGGAAGAGTCCTGAGGCG
GAAAGAACCAGCTGTGGAATGTGTGTCAGTTAGGGTGTGGAAAGTCCCCAGGCTCCCCAGCAGGCAGAAG
TATGCAAAGCATGCATCTCAATTAGTCAGCAACCAGGTGTGGAAAGTCCCCAGGCTCCCCAGCAGGCAGA
AGTATGCAAAGCATGCATCTCAATTAGTCAGCAACCATAGTCCCGCCCCTAACTCCGCCCATCCCGCCCC
TAACTCCGCCCAGTTCCGCCCATTCTCCGCCCCATGGC
Features (pLannotate 1.2.2; 15 found; start..end, strand, type, name):
    137..931     +  CDS            NeoR/KanR: aminoglycoside phosphotransferase from Tn5; aph(3')-II (or nptII); confers resistance to neomycin, kanamycin, and G418 (Geneticin®)
    952..1104    +  CDS            ble (fragment): BLE_KLEPN - Experimental evidence at protein level: Swiss-Prot protein existence level 1. Binding protein with a strong affinity to the bleomycin family of antibiotics. Binds to CL990; an antimitotic-antibiotic compound. From Klebsiella pneumoniae.
   1163..1210    +  polyA_signal   HSV TK poly(A) signal: herpes simplex virus thymidine kinase polyadenylation signal (Cole and Stacy, 1985)
   1301..1317    -  polyA_signal   bGH poly(A) signal (fragment): bovine growth hormone polyadenylation signal
   1539..2127    +  rep_origin     ori: high-copy-number ColE1/pMB1/pBR322/pUC origin of replication
   2302..2605    +  enhancer       CMV enhancer: human cytomegalovirus immediate early enhancer
   2606..2809    +  promoter       CMV promoter: human cytomegalovirus (CMV) immediate early promoter
   2838..2912    +  CDS            COX8 presequence: mitochondrial presequence of human cytochrome c oxidase subunit VIII (Rizutto et al., 1989)
   2976..3551    +  CDS            Bax: BAX_MOUSE - Experimental evidence at protein level: Swiss-Prot protein existence level 1. Accelerates programmed cell death by binding to, and antagonizing the apoptosis repressor BCL2 or its adenovirus homolog E1B 19k protein. Under stress conditions, undergoes a conformation change that causes translocation to the mitochondrion membrane, leading to the release of cytochrome c that then triggers apoptosis. Promotes activation of CASP3, and thereby apoptosis. BAX deficiency leads to lymphoid hyperplasia and male sterility, because of the cessation of sperm production. From Mus musculus (Mouse)
   3587..4306    +  CDS            ECFP: enhanced CFP mammalian codon-optimized
   4323..4406    +  CDS            large T antigen (fragment): large T antigen from SV40 (simian virus 40)
   4429..4550    +  polyA_signal   SV40 poly(A) signal: SV40 polyadenylation signal
   4584..5012    -  rep_origin     f1 ori (sequence partly withheld): f1 bacteriophage origin of replication; arrow indicates direction of (+) strand synthesis
   5039..5143    +  promoter       AmpR promoter: bla
   5145..102     +  promoter       SV40 promoter (across the origin): SV40 enhancer and early promoter
