[The description below was written by a language model from this plasmid's Addgene catalogue record and pLannotate feature annotations shown in this document.]
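Description:
pcDNA3.1-HA-Bax-mito is a mammalian expression plasmid catalogued as driving expression of Bax joined to a mitochondrial targeting sequence. The sequenced record is 5,400 nt. It is propagated in E. coli from a high-copy ColE1/pUC-type origin under kanamycin selection. The Tn5 NeoR/KanR (aph(3')-II) gene sits downstream of both a bacterial bla (AmpR) promoter and the SV40 enhancer/early promoter and ends in an HSV TK polyadenylation signal. The same marker can therefore give kanamycin resistance in bacteria and G418 resistance in mammalian cells. An f1 origin is also present, along with small ble and bGH poly(A) fragments that appear to be vestigial.

The expression cassette uses the CMV immediate-early enhancer and promoter. Downstream, on the same strand, lie the mitochondrial presequence of human cytochrome c oxidase subunit VIII (COX8), a Bax coding sequence that best matches mouse Bax, and then an ECFP coding sequence, followed by an SV40 poly(A) signal. This order suggests a COX8-presequence–Bax–ECFP fusion, in which the presequence would direct the pro-apoptotic protein to mitochondria and the cyan fluorescent protein would allow its localisation to be imaged. The table does not confirm that the three segments are in a single continuous reading frame.

The annotation differs from the catalogue entry in several ways. No HA tag is annotated despite the plasmid and backbone names, ECFP is not mentioned in the catalogue fields, and the kanamycin/HSV TK/SV40 poly(A) arrangement is unlike a typical ampicillin-selected pcDNA3.1 backbone. The insert species is listed only as "Other". Beyond expression of mitochondrially targeted Bax, the record gives no specific application.
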