Addgene plasmid #191943: pcDNA3.1-HA-Bax-mito
Purpose: Expression of Bax and mitochodrial targeting sequence.
Depositing lab: Luca Scorrano. Depositing organization: University of Padua.
Backbone
  Vector backbone: pcDNA3.1-HA
  Vector type: Mammalian Expression
Growth in bacteria
  Bacterial resistance: Kanamycin, 50 μg/mL
  Growth temperature: 37°C
  Growth strain: DH5alpha
  Copy number: High Copy
Gene/Insert
  Gene/Insert name: Bax-mito
  Species: Other
  Cloning method: Unknown
Terms and licenses: Academic/Nonprofit Terms; Industry Terms: Not Available to Industry
How to cite: pcDNA3.1-HA-Bax-mito was a gift from Luca Scorrano (Addgene plasmid # 191943 ; http://n2t.net/addgene:191943 ; RRID:Addgene_191943)
